>Addgene plasmid #78809 | pcDNA3-HA-RIPK3 K363R | addgene full sequence | sequence record 149237 | Addgene assembled sequence
GACGGATCGGGAGATCTCCCGATCCCCTATGGTCGACTCTCAGTACAATCTGCTCTGATGCCGCATAGTT
AAGCCAGTATCTGCTCCCTGCTTGTGTGTTGGAGGTCGCTGAGTAGTGCGCGAGCAAAATTTAAGCTACA
ACAAGGCAAGGCTTGACCGACAATTGCATGAAGAATCTGCTTAGGGTTAGGCGTTTTGCGCTGCTTCGCG
ATGTACGGGCCAGATATACGCGTTGACATTGATTATTGACTAGTTATTAATAGTAATCAATTACGGGGTC
ATTAGTTCATAGCCCATATATGGAGTTCCGCGTTACATAACTTACGGTAAATGGCCCGCCTGGCTGACCG
CCCAACGACCCCCGCCCATTGACGTCAATAATGACGTATGTTCCCATAGTAACGCCAATAGGGACTTTCC
ATTGACGTCAATGGGTGGACTATTTACGGTAAACTGCCCACTTGGCAGTACATCAAGTGTATCATATGCC
AAGTACGCCCCCTATTGACGTCAATGACGGTAAATGGCCCGCCTGGCATTATGCCCAGTACATGACCTTA
TGGGACTTTCCTACTTGGCAGTACATCTACGTATTAGTCATCGCTATTACCATGGTGATGCGGTTTTGGC
AGTACATCAATGGGCGTGGATAGCGGTTTGACTCACGGGGATTTCCAAGTCTCCACCCCATTGACGTCAA
TGGGAGTTTGTTTTGGCACCAAAATCAACGGGACTTTCCAAAATGTCGTAACAACTCCGCCCCATTGACG
CAAATGGGCGGTAGGCGTGTACGGTGGGAGGTCTATATAAGCAGAGCTCTCTGGCTAACTAGAGAACCCA
CTGCTTACTGGCTTATCGAAATTAATACGACTCACTATAGGGAGACCCAAGCTTGGTACCATGGCCTCCT
ACCCTTATGATGTGCCAGATTATGCCTCTCCCGAATTCTGCAGATATCCATCACACTGGCGGCCGCTCGA
GATGTCGTGCGTCAAGTTATGGCCCAGCGGTGCCCCCGCCCCCTTGGTGTCCATCGAGGAACTGGAGAAC
CAGGAGCTCGTCGGCAAAGGCGGGTTCGGCACAGTGTTCCGGGCGCAACATAGGAAGTGGGGCTACGATG
TGGCGGTCAAGATCGTAAACTCGAAGGCGATATCCAGGGAGGTCAAGGCCATGGCAAGTCTGGATAACGA
ATTCGTGCTGCGCCTAGAAGGGGTTATCGAGAAGGTGAACTGGGACCAAGATCCCAAGCCGGCTCTGGTG
ACTAAATTCATGGAGAACGGCTCCTTGTCGGGGCTGCTGCAGTCCCAGTGCCCTCGGCCCTGGCCGCTCC
TTTGCCGCCTGCTGAAAGAAGTGGTGCTTGGGATGTTTTACCTGCACGACCAGAACCCGGTGCTCCTGCA
CCGGGACCTCAAGCCATCCAACGTCCTGCTGGACCCAGAGCTGCACGTCAAGCTGGCAGATTTTGGCCTG
TCCACATTTCAGGGAGGCTCACAGTCAGGGACAGGGTCCGGGGAGCCAGGGGGCACCCTGGGCTACTTGG
CCCCAGAACTGTTTGTTAACGTAAACCGGAAGGCCTCCACAGCCAGTGACGTCTACAGCTTCGGGATCCT
AATGTGGGCAGTGCTTGCTGGAAGAGAAGTTGAGTTGCCAACCGAACCATCACTCGTGTACGAAGCAGTG
TGCAACAGGCAGAACCGGCCTTCATTGGCTGAGCTGCCCCAAGCCGGGCCTGAGACTCCCGGCTTAGAAG
GACTGAAGGAGCTAATGCAGCTCTGCTGGAGCAGTGAGCCCAAGGACAGACCCTCCTTCCAGGAATGCCT
ACCAAAAACTGATGAAGTCTTCCAGATGGTGGAGAACAATATGAATGCTGCTGTCTCCACGGTAAAGGAT
TTCCTGTCTCAGCTCAGGAGCAGCAATAGGAGATTTTCTATCCCAGAGTCAGGCCAAGGAGGGACAGAAA
TGGATGGCTTTAGGAGAACCATAGAAAACCAGCACTCTCGTAATGATGTCATGGTTTCTGAGTGGCTAAA
CAAACTGAATCTAGAGGAGCCTCCCAGCTCTGTTCCTCGAAAATGCCCGAGCCTTACCAAGAGGAGCAGG
GCACAAGAGGAGCAGGTTCCACAAGCCTGGACAGCAGGCACATCTTCAGATTCGATGGCCCAACCTCCCC
AGACTCCAGAGACCTCAACTTTCAGAAACCAGATGCCCAGCCCTACCTCAACTGGAACACCAAGTCCTGG
ACCCCGAGGGAATCAGGGGGCTGAGAGACAAGGCATGAACTGGTCCTGCAGGACCCCGGAGCCAAATCCA
GTAACAGGGCGACCGCTCGTTAACATATACAACTGCTCTGGGGTGCAAGTTGGAGACAACAACTACTTGA
CTATGCAACAGACAACTGCCTTGCCCACATGGGGCTTGGCACCTTCGGGCAAGGGGAGGGGCTTGCAGCA
CCCCCCACCAGTAGGTTCGCAAGAAGGCCCTAAAGATCCTGAAGCCTGGAGCAGGCCACAGGGTTGGTAT
AATCATAGCGGGAAATAAGGGCCCTATTCTATAGTGTCACCTAAATGCTAGAGCTCGCTGATCAGCCTCG
ACTGTGCCTTCTAGTTGCCAGCCATCTGTTGTTTGCCCCTCCCCCGTGCCTTCCTTGACCCTGGAAGGTG
CCACTCCCACTGTCCTTTCCTAATAAAATGAGGAAATTGCATCGCATTGTCTGAGTAGGTGTCATTCTAT
TCTGGGGGGTGGGGTGGGGCAGGACAGCAAGGGGGAGGATTGGGAAGACAATAGCAGGCATGCTGGGGAT
GCGGTGGGCTCTATGGCTTCTGAGGCGGAAAGAACCAGCTGGGGCTCTAGGGGGTATCCCC
[124 nt withheld, positions 2862-2985]
C
[32 nt withheld, positions 2987-3018]
CA
[57 nt withheld, positions 3021-3077]
A
[49 nt withheld, positions 3079-3127]
CCTTTGACGTTGGAGTCCACGTTCTTT
[37 nt withheld, positions 3155-3191]
ACCCTATCTCGGTCTATTCTTTTGATTTATAAGGGATTTTGGGGATTTCGGCCTATTGGTTAAAAAATGA
GCTGATTTAACAAAAATTTAACGCGAATTAATTCTGTGGAATGTGTGTCAGTTAGGGTGTGGAAAGTCCC
CAGGCTCCCCAGGCAGGCAGAAGTATGCAAAGCATGCATCTCAATTAGTCAGCAACCAGGTGTGGAAAGT
CCCCAGGCTCCCCAGCAGGCAGAAGTATGCAAAGCATGCATCTCAATTAGTCAGCAACCATAGTCCCGCC
CCTAACTCCGCCCATCCCGCCCCTAACTCCGCCCAGTTCCGCCCATTCTCCGCCCCATGGCTGACTAATT
TTTTTTATTTATGCAGAGGCCGAGGCCGCCTCTGCCTCTGAGCTATTCCAGAAGTAGTGAGGAGGCTTTT
TTGGAGGCCTAGGCTTTTGCAAAAAGCTCCCGGGAGCTTGTATATCCATTTTCGGATCTGATCAAGAGAC
AGGATGAGGATCGTTTCGCATGATTGAACAAGATGGATTGCACGCAGGTTCTCCGGCCGCTTGGGTGGAG
AGGCTATTCGGCTATGACTGGGCACAACAGACAATCGGCTGCTCTGATGCCGCCGTGTTCCGGCTGTCAG
CGCAGGGGCGCCCGGTTCTTTTTGTCAAGACCGACCTGTCCGGTGCCCTGAATGAACTGCAGGACGAGGC
AGCGCGGCTATCGTGGCTGGCCACGACGGGCGTTCCTTGCGCAGCTGTGCTCGACGTTGTCACTGAAGCG
GGAAGGGACTGGCTGCTATTGGGCGAAGTGCCGGGGCAGGATCTCCTGTCATCTCACCTTGCTCCTGCCG
AGAAAGTATCCATCATGGCTGATGCAATGCGGCGGCTGCATACGCTTGATCCGGCTACCTGCCCATTCGA
CCACCAAGCGAAACATCGCATCGAGCGAGCACGTACTCGGATGGAAGCCGGTCTTGTCGATCAGGATGAT
CTGGACGAAGAGCATCAGGGGCTCGCGCCAGCCGAACTGTTCGCCAGGCTCAAGGCGCGCATGCCCGACG
GCGAGGATCTCGTCGTGACCCATGGCGATGCCTGCTTGCCGAATATCATGGTGGAAAATGGCCGCTTTTC
TGGATTCATCGACTGTGGCCGGCTGGGTGTGGCGGACCGCTATCAGGACATAGCGTTGGCTACCCGTGAT
ATTGCTGAAGAGCTTGGCGGCGAATGGGCTGACCGCTTCCTCGTGCTTTACGGTATCGCCGCTCCCGATT
CGCAGCGCATCGCCTTCTATCGCCTTCTTGACGAGTTCTTCTGAGCGGGACTCTGGGGTTCGAAATGACC
GACCAAGCGACGCCCAACCTGCCATCACGAGATTTCGATTCCACCGCCGCCTTCTATGAAAGGTTGGGCT
TCGGAATCGTTTTCCGGGACGCCGGCTGGATGATCCTCCAGCGCGGGGATCTCATGCTGGAGTTCTTCGC
CCACCCCAACTTGTTTATTGCAGCTTATAATGGTTACAAATAAAGCAATAGCATCACAAATTTCACAAAT
AAAGCATTTTTTTCACTGCATTCTAGTTGTGGTTTGTCCAAACTCATCAATGTATCTTATCATGTCTGTA
TACCGTCGACCTCTAGCTAGAGCTTGGCGTAATCATGGTCATAGCTGTTTCCTGTGTGAAATTGTTATCC
GCTCACAATTCCACACAACATACGAGCCGGAAGCATAAAGTGTAAAGCCTGGGGTGCCTAATGAGTGAGC
TAACTCACATTAATTGCGTTGCGCTCACTGCCCGCTTTCCAGTCGGGAAACCTGTCGTGCCAGCTGCATT
AATGAATCGGCCAACGCGCGGGGAGAGGCGGTTTGCGTATTGGGCGCTCTTCCGCTTCCTCGCTCACTGA
CTCGCTGCGCTCGGTCGTTCGGCTGCGGCGAGCGGTATCAGCTCACTCAAAGGCGGTAATACGGTTATCC
ACAGAATCAGGGGATAACGCAGGAAAGAACATGTGAGCAAAAGGCCAGCAAAAGGCCAGGAACCGTAAAA
AGGCCGCGTTGCTGGCGTTTTTCCATAGGCTCCGCCCCCCTGACGAGCATCACAAAAATCGACGCTCAAG
TCAGAGGTGGCGAAACCCGACAGGACTATAAAGATACCAGGCGTTTCCCCCTGGAAGCTCCCTCGTGCGC
TCTCCTGTTCCGACCCTGCCGCTTACCGGATACCTGTCCGCCTTTCTCCCTTCGGGAAGCGTGGCGCTTT
CTCAATGCTCACGCTGTAGGTATCTCAGTTCGGTGTAGGTCGTTCGCTCCAAGCTGGGCTGTGTGCACGA
ACCCCCCGTTCAGCCCGACCGCTGCGCCTTATCCGGTAACTATCGTCTTGAGTCCAACCCGGTAAGACAC
GACTTATCGCCACTGGCAGCAGCCACTGGTAACAGGATTAGCAGAGCGAGGTATGTAGGCGGTGCTACAG
AGTTCTTGAAGTGGTGGCCTAACTACGGCTACACTAGAAGGACAGTATTTGGTATCTGCGCTCTGCTGAA
GCCAGTTACCTTCGGAAAAAGAGTTGGTAGCTCTTGATCCGGCAAACAAACCACCGCTGGTAGCGGTGGT
TTTTTTGTTTGCAAGCAGCAGATTACGCGCAGAAAAAAAGGATCTCAAGAAGATCCTTTGATCTTTTCTA
CGGGGTCTGACGCTCAGTGGAACGAAAACTCACGTTAAGGGATTTTGGTCATGAGATTATCAAAAAGGAT
CTTCACCTAGATCCTTTTAAATTAAAAATGAAGTTTTAAATCAATCTAAAGTATATATGAGTAAACTTGG
TCTGACAGTTACCAATGCTTAATCAGTGAGGCACCTATCTCAGCGATCTGTCTATTTCGTTCATCCATAG
TTGCCTGACTCCCCGTCGTGTAGATAACTACGATACGGGAGGGCTTACCATCTGGCCCCAGTGCTGCAAT
GATACCGCGAGACCCACGCTCACCGGCTCCAGATTTATCAGCAATAAACCAGCCAGCCGGAAGGGCCGAG
CGCAGAAGTGGTCCTGCAACTTTATCCGCCTCCATCCAGTCTATTAATTGTTGCCGGGAAGCTAGAGTAA
GTAGTTCGCCAGTTAATAGTTTGCGCAACGTTGTTGCCATTGCTACAGGCATCGTGGTGTCACGCTCGTC
GTTTGGTATGGCTTCATTCAGCTCCGGTTCCCAACGATCAAGGCGAGTTACATGATCCCCCATGTTGTGC
AAAAAAGCGGTTAGCTCCTTCGGTCCTCCGATCGTTGTCAGAAGTAAGTTGGCCGCAGTGTTATCACTCA
TGGTTATGGCAGCACTGCATAATTCTCTTACTGTCATGCCATCCGTAAGATGCTTTTCTGTGACTGGTGA
GTACTCAACCAAGTCATTCTGAGAATAGTGTATGCGGCGACCGAGTTGCTCTTGCCCGGCGTCAATACGG
GATAATACCGCGCCACATAGCAGAACTTTAAAAGTGCTCATCATTGGAAAACGTTCTTCGGGGCGAAAAC
TCTCAAGGATCTTACCGCTGTTGAGATCCAGTTCGATGTAACCCACTCGTGCACCCAACTGATCTTCAGC
ATCTTTTACTTTCACCAGCGTTTCTGGGTGAGCAAAAACAGGAAGGCAAAATGCCGCAAAAAAGGGAATA
AGGGCGACACGGAAATGTTGAATACTCATACTCTTCCTTTTTCAATATTATTGAAGCATTTATCAGGGTT
ATTGTCTCATGAGCGGATACATATTTGAATGTATTTAGAAAAATAAACAAATAGGGGTTCCGCGCACATT
TCCCCGAAAAGTGCCACCTGACGTC
Features (pLannotate 1.2.2; 21 found; start..end, strand, type, name):
     36..80      -  misc_feature   bom (fragment): basis of mobility region from pBR322
    235..614     +  enhancer       CMV enhancer: human cytomegalovirus immediate early enhancer
    615..818     +  promoter       CMV promoter: human cytomegalovirus (CMV) immediate early promoter
    814..847     +  LTR            5' LTR (truncated) (fragment): truncated 5' long terminal repeat (LTR) from HIV-1
    863..881     +  promoter       T7 promoter: promoter for bacteriophage T7 RNA polymerase
    982..2535    +  CDS            RIPK3: RIPK3_HUMAN - Also known as RIP3 From Homo sapiens (Human).
   2548..2566    -  promoter       SP6 promoter: promoter for bacteriophage SP6 RNA polymerase
   2592..2816    +  polyA_signal   bGH poly(A) signal: bovine growth hormone polyadenylation signal
   2820..2841    +  promoter       SV40 promoter (fragment): SV40 enhancer and early promoter
   2862..3290    +  rep_origin     f1 ori (sequence partly withheld): f1 bacteriophage origin of replication; arrow indicates direction of (+) strand synthesis
   3304..3634    +  promoter       SV40 promoter: SV40 enhancer and early promoter
   3701..4492    +  CDS            neo: KKA2_KLEPN - Also known as kan, nptII. Experimental evidence at protein level: Swiss-Prot protein existence level 1. Resistance to kanamycin, neomycin, paromomycin, ribostamycin, butirosin and gentamicin B. From Klebsiella pneumoniae.
   4516..4674    +  CDS            ble (fragment): BLE_KLEPN - Experimental evidence at protein level: Swiss-Prot protein existence level 1. Binding protein with a strong affinity to the bleomycin family of antibiotics. Binds to CL990; an antimitotic-antibiotic compound. From Klebsiella pneumoniae.
   4669..4790    +  polyA_signal   SV40 poly(A) signal: SV40 polyadenylation signal
   4863..4879    -  protein_bind   lac operator: The lac repressor binds to the lac operator to inhibit transcription in E. coli. This inhibition can be relieved by adding lactose or isopropyl-β-D-thiogalactopyranoside (IPTG). lac repressor encoded by lacI
   4887..4917    -  promoter       lac promoter: promoter for the E. coli lac operon
   4932..4953    -  protein_bind   CAP binding site: CAP binding activates transcription in the presence of cAMP. E. coli catabolite activator protein
   4966..5058    -  CDS            lacI (fragment): lac repressor; lacI; The lac repressor binds to the lac operator to inhibit transcription in E. coli. This inhibition can be relieved by adding lactose or isopropyl-β-D-thiogalactopyranoside (IPTG).
   5241..5829    -  rep_origin     ori: high-copy-number ColE1/pMB1/pBR322/pUC origin of replication
   6000..6860    -  CDS            AmpR: β-lactamase; bla; confers resistance to ampicillin, carbenicillin, and related antibiotics
   6861..6965    -  promoter       AmpR promoter: bla
