[The description below was written by a language model from this plasmid's Addgene catalogue record and pLannotate feature annotations shown in this document.]
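Description:
pcDNA3-HA-RIPK3 K363R is a mammalian expression plasmid built on a pcDNA3 backbone that already carries an HA epitope, used to overexpress a point mutant of human RIPK3 (receptor-interacting serine/threonine kinase 3, also called RIP3). The assembled sequence is about 7 kb. In bacteria it is maintained at high copy from a ColE1/pUC-type origin and selected with ampicillin through the β-lactamase gene and its own promoter. An f1 origin is also present, along with small remnants of lac regulatory sequence and a bom fragment inherited from the vector lineage.

The RIPK3 coding sequence sits downstream of the human cytomegalovirus immediate early enhancer and promoter and is followed by the bovine growth hormone polyadenylation signal, giving strong constitutive expression in transfected mammalian cells. T7 and SP6 promoters flank the insert, as is typical for pcDNA3. The catalogue record places the HA tag at the N terminus, supplied by the backbone. The feature table does not annotate it separately, although there is unannotated space between the T7 promoter and the start of the RIPK3 reading frame. The cloning sites used are not recorded. A second cassette, with the SV40 early promoter driving the neomycin phosphotransferase gene and ending in an SV40 polyadenylation signal, allows G418 selection of stable transfectants.

The insert carries a lysine-to-arginine substitution at residue 363, a change that removes a potential ubiquitin acceptor site while preserving positive charge. The associated publication concerns CHIP-mediated ubiquitylation and lysosome-dependent degradation of RIPK3 in the control of necroptosis, so this construct fits use as an HA-detectable mutant for comparing RIPK3 ubiquitylation, stability and necroptotic signalling with the wild-type protein.
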