Addgene plasmid #78809: pcDNA3-HA-RIPK3 K363R
Purpose: To overexpress RIPK3 K363R in Mammalian Cell
Depositing lab: Jaewhan Song. Depositing organization: Yonsei University. Publication: CHIP controls necroptosis through ubiquitylation- and lysosome-dependent degradation of RIPK3. Seo J, Lee EW, Sung H, Seong D, Dondelinger Y, Shin J, Jeong M, Lee HK, Kim JH, Han SY, Lee C, Seong JK, Vandenabeele P, Song J. Nat Cell Biol. 2016 Mar;18(3):291-302. doi: 10.1038/ncb3314. Epub 2016 Feb 22. PubMed 26900751.
Backbone
  Vector backbone: pcDNA3-HA
  Vector type: Mammalian Expression
Growth in bacteria
  Bacterial resistance: Ampicillin, 100 μg/mL
  Growth temperature: 37°C
  Growth strain: DH5alpha
  Copy number: High Copy
Gene/Insert
  Gene/Insert name: RIPK3
  Species: H. sapiens (human)
  Mutation: K363R
  Entrez Gene: RIPK3 (a.k.a. RIP3)
  Promoter: CMV
  Tag / fusion protein: HA (N terminal on backbone)
  Cloning method: Restriction Enzyme; 5′ cloning site unknown (unknown if destroyed); 3′ cloning site unknown (unknown if destroyed)
  Sequencing primers: 5′ CMV-F; 3′ BGHrev
Terms and licenses: Academic/Nonprofit Terms; Industry Terms: Not Available to Industry
How to cite: pcDNA3-HA-RIPK3 K363R was a gift from Jaewhan Song (Addgene plasmid # 78809 ; http://n2t.net/addgene:78809 ; RRID:Addgene_78809)
