>Addgene plasmid #78809 | pcDNA3-HA-RIPK3 K363R | addgene partial sequence | sequence record 149235 | CMV-F 5'-CGCAAATGGGCGGTAGGCGTG-3'
ACTAGAGAACCCACTGCTTACTGGCTTATCGAAATTAATACGACTCACTATAGGGAGACCCAAGCTTGGT
ACCATGGCCTCCTACCCTTATGATGTGCCAGATTATGCCTCTCCCGAATTCTGCAGATATCCATCACACT
GGCGGCCGCTCGAGATGTCGTGCGTCAAGTTATGGCCCAGCGGTGCCCCCGCCCCCTTGGTGTCCATCGA
GGAACTGGAGAACCAGGAGCTCGTCGGCAAAGGCGGGTTCGGCACAGTGTTCCGGGCGCAACATAGGAAG
TGGGGCTACGATGTGGCGGTCAAGATCGTAAACTCGAAGGCGATATCCAGGGAGGTCAAGGCCATGGCAA
GTCTGGATAACGAATTCGTGCTGCGCCTAGAAGGGGTTATCGAGAAGGTGAACTGGGACCAAGATCCCAA
GCCGGCTCTGGTGACTAAATTCATGGAGAACGGCTCCTTGTCGGGGCTGCTGCAGTCCCAGTGCCCTCGG
CCCTGGCCGCTCCTTTGCCGCCTGCTGAAAGAAGTGGTGCTTGGGATGTTTTACCTGCACGACCAGAACC
CGGTGCTCCTGCACCGGGACCTCAAGCCATCCAACGTCCTGCTGGACCCAGAGCTGCACGTCAAGCTGGC
AGATTTTGGCCTGTCCACATTTCAGGGAGGCTCACAGTCAGGGACAGGGTCCGGGGAGCCAGGGGGCACC
CTGGGCTACTTGGCCCCAGAACTGTTTGTTAACGTAAACCGGAAGGCCTCCACAGCCAGTGACGTCTACA
GCTTCGGGATCCTAATGTGGGCAGTGCTTGCTGGAAGAGAAGTTGAGTTGCCAACCGAACCATCACTCGT
GTACGAAGCAGTGTGCAACAGGCAGAACCGGCCTTCATTGGCTGAGCTGCCCCAAGCCGGGCCTGAGACT
CCCGGCTTAGAA
