>Addgene plasmid #78809 | pcDNA3-HA-RIPK3 K363R | addgene partial sequence | sequence record 149236 | BGH-rev 5'-TAGAAGGCACAGTCGAGG-3'
CTATAGAATAGGGCCCTTATTTCCCGCTATGATTATACCAACCCTGTGGCCTGCTCCAGGCTTCAGGATC
TTTAGGGCCTTCTTGCGAACCTACTGGTGGGGGGTGCTGCAAGCCCCTCCCCTTGCCCGAAGGTGCCAAG
CCCCATGTGGGCAAGGCAGTTGTCTGTTGCATAGTCAAGTAGTTGTTGTCTCCAACTTGCACCCCAGAGC
AGTTGTATATGTTAACGAGCGGTCGCCCTGTTACTGGATTTGGCTCCGGGGTCCTGCAGGACCAGTTCAT
GCCTTGTCTCTCAGCCCCCTGATTCCCTCGGGGTCCAGGACTTGGTGTTCCAGTTGAGGTAGGGCTGGGC
ATCTGGTTTCTGAAAGTTGAGGTCTCTGGAGTCTGGGGAGGTTGGGCCATCGAATCTGAAGATGTGCCTG
CTGTCCAGGCTTGTGGAACCTGCTCCTCTTGTGCCCTGCTCCTCTTGGTAAGGCTCGGGCATTTTCGAGG
AACAGAGCTGGGAGGCTCCTCTAGATTCAGTTTGTTTAGCCACTCAGAAACCATGACATCATTACGAGAG
TGCTGGTTTTCTATGGTTCTCCTAAAGCCATCCATTTCTGTCCCTCCTTGGCCTGACTCTGGGATAGAAA
ATCTCCTATTGCTGCTCCTGAGCTGAGACAGGAAATCCTTTACCGTGGAGACAGCAGCATTCATATTGTT
CTCCACCATCTGGAAGACTTCATCAGTTTTTGGTAGGCATTCCTGG
